>Addgene plasmid #52073 | PF4V1-bio-His | depositor full sequence | sequence record 80298 | PF4V1-bio-His sequence 6950 bps
GTCGACCTCCATCACGGCCTATAAGAGTGAGGGGGAGTCAGCGGAGTTCTCCTTCCCACTCAACCTTGGA
GAGGAAAGCCTGCAGGGAGAGTTGAGATGGAAGGCAGAGAAGGCTCCTTCTTCCCAGTCCTGGATCACCT
TCTCCCTAAAGAACCAAAAGGTGTCTGTGCAGAAGTCTACTAGCAACCCCAAGTTCCAGCTGTCCGAAAC
GCTCCCACTCACCCTTCAGATACCCCAGGTCTCCCTTCAGTTTGCTGGTTCTGGCAACCTGACCCTGACT
CTGGACAGAGGGATACTGTATCAGGAAGTGAACCTGGTGGTGATGAAAGTGACTCAGCCCGACAGCAACA
CTTTGACCTGTGAGGTGATGGGACCCACCTCACCCAAGATGAGACTGATCTTGAAGCAGGAGAATCAGGA
GGCCAGGGTCTCCAGGCAGGAGAAAGTGATTCAAGTGCAGGCCCCTGAAGCAGGGGTGTGGCAATGTCTA
CTGAGTGAAGGTGAAGAGGTCAAGATGGACTCCAAGATCCAGGTTTTATCCAAAGGGTTGAATTCCGGCA
GCCTGCACCACATCCTGGACGCCCAGAAGATGCTGTGGAACCACAGGGACAGGAACCTGCCTCCTCTGGC
CCCTCTGGGCCCCCACCACCATCACCACCATTGAGTCTAGACACGTGATTAATTAAGGATCCCCCGACCT
CGACCTCTGGCTAATAAAGGAAATTTATTTTCATTGCAATAGTGTGTTGGAATTTTTTGTGTCTCTCACT
CGGAAGGACATATGGGAGGGCAAATCATTTGGTCGAGATCCCTCGGAGATCTCTAGCTAGAGGATCGATC
CCCGCCCCGGACGAACTAAACCTGACTACGACATCTCTGCCCCTTCTTCGCGGGGCAGTGCATGTAATCC
CTTCAGTTGGTTGGTACAACTTGCCAACTGGGCCCTGTTCCACATGTGACACGGGGGGGGACCAAACACA
AAGGGGTTCTCTGACTGTAGTTGACATCCTTATAAATGGATGTGCACATTTGCCAACACTGAGTGGCTTT
CATCCTGGAGCAGACTTTGCAGTCTGTGGACTGCAACACAACATTGCCTTTATGTGTAACTCTTGGCTGA
AGCTCTTACACCAATGCTGGGGGACATGTACCTCCCAGGGGCCCAGGAAGACTACGGGAGGCTACACCAA
CGTCAATCAGAGGGGCCTGTGTAGCTACCGATAAGCGGACCCTCAAGAGGGCATTAGCAATAGTGTTTAT
AAGGCCCCCTTGTTAACCCTAAACGGGTAGCATATGCTTCCCGGGTAGTAGTATATACTATCCAGACTAA
CCCTAATTCAATAGCATATGTTACCCAACGGGAAGCATATGCTATCGAATTAGGGTTAGTAAAAGGGTCC
TAAGGAACAGCGATATCTCCCACCCCATGAGCTGTCACGGTTTTATTTACATGGGGTCAGGATTCCACGA
GGGTAGTGAACCATTTTAGTCACAAGGGCAGTGGCTGAAGATCAAGGAGCGGGCAGTGAACTCTCCTGAA
TCTTCGCCTGCTTCTTCATTCTCCTTCGTTTAGCTAATAGAATAACTGCTGAGTTGTGAACAGTAAGGTG
TATGTGAGGTGCTCGAAAACAAGGTTTCAGGTGACGCCCCCAGAATAAAATTTGGACGGGGGGTTCAGTG
GTGGCATTGTGCTATGACACCAATATAACCCTCACAAACCCCTTGGGCAATAAATACTAGTGTAGGAATG
AAACATTCTGAATATCTTTAACAATAGAAATCCATGGGGTGGGGACAAGCCGTAAAGACTGGATGTCCAT
CTCACACGAATTTATGGCTATGGGCAACACATAATCCTAGTGCAATATGATACTGGGGTTATTAAGATGT
GTCCCAGGCAGGGACCAAGACAGGTGAACCATGTTGTTACACTCTATTTGTAACAAGGGGAAAGAGAGTG
GACGCCGACAGCAGCGGACTCCACTGGTTGTCTCTAACACCCCCGAAAATTAAACGGGGCTCCACGCCAA
TGGGGCCCATAAACAAAGACAAGTGGCCACTCTTTTTTTTGAAATTGTGGAGTGGGGGCACGCGTCAGCC
CCCACACGCCGCCCTGCGGTTTTGGACTGTAAAATAAGGGTGTAATAACTTGGCTGATTGTAACCCCGCT
AACCACTGCGGTCAAACCACTTGCCCACAAAACCACTAATGGCACCCCGGGGAATACCTGCATAAGTAGG
TGGGCGGGCCAAGATAGGGGCGCGATTGCTGCGATCTGGAGGACAAATTACACACACTTGCGCCTGAGCG
CCAAGCACAGGGTTGTTGGTCCTCATATTCACGAGGTCGCTGAGAGCACGGTGGGCTAATGTTGCCATGG
GTAGCATATACTACCCAAATATCTGGATAGCATATGCTATCCTAATCTATATCTGGGTAGCATAGGCTAT
CCTAATCTATATCTGGGTAGCATATGCTATCCTAATCTATATCTGGGTAGTATATGCTATCCTAATTTAT
ATCTGGGTAGCATAGGCTATCCTAATCTATATCTGGGTAGCATATGCTATCCTAATCTATATCTGGGTAG
TATATGCTATCCTAATCTGTATCCGGGTAGCATATGCTATCCTAATAGAGATTAGGGTAGTATATGCTAT
CCTAATTTATATCTGGGTAGCATATACTACCCAAATATCTGGATAGCATATGCTATCCTAATCTATATCT
GGGTAGCATATGCTATCCTAATCTATATCTGGGTAGCATAGGCTATCCTAATCTATATCTGGGTAGCATA
TGCTATCCTAATCTATATCTGGGTAGTATATGCTATCCTAATTTATATCTGGGTAGCATAGGCTATCCTA
ATCTATATCTGGGTAGCATATGCTATCCTAATCTATATCTGGGTAGTATATGCTATCCTAATCTGTATCC
GGGTAGCATATGCTATCCTCATGATAAGCTGTCAAACATGAGAATTTTCTTGAAGACGAAAGGGCCTCGT
GATACGCCTATTTTTATAGGTTAATGTCATGATAATAATGGTTTCTTAGACGTCAGGTGGCACTTTTCGG
GGAAATGTGCGCGGAACCCCTATTTGTTTATTTTTCTAAATACATTCAAATATGTATCCGCTCATGAGAC
AATAACCCTGATAAATGCTTCAATAATATTGAAAAAGGAAGAGTATGAGTATTCAACATTTCCGTGTCGC
CCTTATTCCCTTTTTTGCGGCATTTTGCCTTCCTGTTTTTGCTCACCCAGAAACGCTGGTGAAAGTAAAA
GATGCTGAAGATCAGTTGGGTGCACGAGTGGGTTACATCGAACTGGATCTCAACAGCGGTAAGATCCTTG
AGAGTTTTCGCCCCGAAGAACGTTTTCCAATGATGAGCACTTTTAAAGTTCTGCTATGTGGCGCGGTATT
ATCCCGTGTTGACGCCGGGCAAGAGCAACTCGGTCGCCGCATACACTATTCTCAGAATGACTTGGTTGAG
TACTCACCAGTCACAGAAAAGCATCTTACGGATGGCATGACAGTAAGAGAATTATGCAGTGCTGCCATAA
CCATGAGTGATAACACTGCGGCCAACTTACTTCTGACAACGATCGGAGGACCGAAGGAGCTAACCGCTTT
TTTGCACAACATGGGGGATCATGTAACTCGCCTTGATCGTTGGGAACCGGAGCTGAATGAAGCCATACCA
AACGACGAGCGTGACACCACGATGCCTGCAGCAATGGCAACAACGTTGCGCAAACTATTAACTGGCGAAC
TACTTACTCTAGCTTCCCGGCAACAATTAATAGACTGGATGGAGGCGGATAAAGTTGCAGGACCACTTCT
GCGCTCGGCCCTTCCGGCTGGCTGGTTTATTGCTGATAAATCTGGAGCCGGTGAGCGTGGGTCTCGCGGT
ATCATTGCAGCACTGGGGCCAGATGGTAAGCCCTCCCGTATCGTAGTTATCTACACGACGGGGAGTCAGG
CAACTATGGATGAACGAAATAGACAGATCGCTGAGATAGGTGCCTCACTGATTAAGCATTGGTAACTGTC
AGACCAAGTTTACTCATATATACTTTAGATTGATTTAAAACTTCATTTTTAATTTAAAAGGATCTAGGTG
AAGATCCTTTTTGATAATCTCATGACCAAAATCCCTTAACGTGAGTTTTCGTTCCACTGAGCGTCAGACC
CCGTAGAAAAGATCAAAGGATCTTCTTGAGATCCTTTTTTTCTGCGCGTAATCTGCTGCTTGCAAACAAA
AAAACCACCGCTACCAGCGGTGGTTTGTTTGCCGGATCAAGAGCTACCAACTCTTTTTCCGAAGGTAACT
GGCTTCAGCAGAGCGCAGATACCAAATACTGTTCTTCTAGTGTAGCCGTAGTTAGGCCACCACTTCAAGA
ACTCTGTAGCACCGCCTACATACCTCGCTCTGCTAATCCTGTTACCAGTGGCTGCTGCCAGTGGCGATAA
GTCGTGTCTTACCGGGTTGGACTCAAGACGATAGTTACCGGATAAGGCGCAGCGGTCGGGCTGAACGGGG
GGTTCGTGCACACAGCCCAGCTTGGAGCGAACGACCTACACCGAACTGAGATACCTACAGCGTGAGCTAT
GAGAAAGCGCCACGCTTCCCGAAGGGAGAAAGGCGGACAGGTATCCGGTAAGCGGCAGGGTCGGAACAGG
AGAGCGCACGAGGGAGCTTCCAGGGGGAAACGCCTGGTATCTTTATAGTCCTGTCGGGTTTCGCCACCTC
TGACTTGAGCGTCGATTTTTGTGATGCTCGTCAGGGGGGCGGAGCCTATGGAAAAACGCCAGCAACGCGG
CCTTTTTACGGTTCCTGGCCTTTTGCTGGCCTTTTGCTCACATGTTCTTTCCTGCGTTATCCCCTGATTC
TGTGGATAACCGTATTACCGCCTTTGAGTGAGCTGATACCGCTCGCCGCAGCCGAACGACCGAGCGCAGC
GAGTCAGTGAGCGAGGAAGCGGAAGAGCGCCCAATACGCAAACCGCCTCTCCCCGCGCGTTGGCCGATTC
ATTAATGCAGCTGGCACGACAGGTTTCCCGACTGGAAAGCGGGCAGTGAGCGCAACGCAATTAATGTGAG
TTAGCTCACTCATTAGGCACCCCAGGCTTTACACTTTATGCTTCCGGCTCGTATGTTGTGTGGAATTGTG
AGCGGATAACAATTTCACACAGGAAACAGCTATGACCATGATTACGCCAAGCTCTAGCTAGAGGTCGACC
AATTCTCATGTTTGACAGCTTATCATCGCAGATCCGGGCAACGTTGTTGCCATTGCTGCAGGCGCAGAAC
TGGTAGGTATGGAAGATCTATACATTGAATCAATATTGGCAATTAGCCATATTAGTCATTGGTTATATAG
CATAAATCAATATTGGCTATTGGCCATTGCATACGTTGTATCTATATCATAATATGTACATTTATATTGG
CTCATGTCCAATATGACCGCCATGTTGACATTGATTATTGACTAGTTATTAATAGTAATCAATTACGGGG
TCATTAGTTCATAGCCCATATATGGAGTTCCGCGTTACATAACTTACGGTAAATGGCCCGCCTGGCTGAC
CGCCCAACGACCCCCGCCCATTGACGTCAATAATGACGTATGTTCCCATAGTAACGCCAATAGGGACTTT
CCATTGACGTCAATGGGTGGAGTATTTACGGTAAACTGCCCACTTGGCAGTACATCAAGTGTATCATATG
CCAAGTCCGCCCCCTATTGACGTCAATGACGGTAAATGGCCCGCCTGGCATTATGCCCAGTACATGACCT
TACGGGACTTTCCTACTTGGCAGTACATCTACGTATTAGTCATCGCTATTACCATGGTGATGCGGTTTTG
GCAGTACACCAATGGGCGTGGATAGCGGTTTGACTCACGGGGATTTCCAAGTCTCCACCCCATTGACGTC
AATGGGAGTTTGTTTTGGCACCAAAATCAACGGGACTTTCCAAAATGTCGTAATAACCCCGCCCCGTTGA
CGCAAATGGGCGGTAGGCGTGTACGGTGGGAGGTCTATATAAGCAGAGCTCGTTTAGTGAACCGTCAGAT
CCTCACTCTCTTCCGCATCGCTGTCTGCGAGGGCCAGCTGTTGGGCTCGCGGTTGAGGACAAACTCTTCG
CGGTCTTTCCAGTACTCTTGGATCGGAAACCCGTCGGCCTCCGAACGGTACTCCGCCACCGAGGGACCTG
AGCGAGTCCGCATCGACCGGATCGGAAAACCTCTCGAGAAAGGCGTCTAACCAGTCACAGTCGCAAGGTA
GGCTGAGCACCGTGGCGGGCGGCAGCGGGTGGCGGTCGGGGTTGTTTCTGGCGGAGGTGCTGCTGATGAT
GTAATTAAAGTAGGCGGTCTTGAGACGGCGGATGGTCGAGGTGAGGTGTGGCAGGCTTGAGATCCAGCTG
TTGGGGTGAGTACTCCCTCTCAAAAGCGGGCATTACTTCTGCGCTAAGATTGTCAGTTTCCAAAAACGAG
GAGGATTTGATATTCACCTGGCCCGATCTGGCCATACACTTGAGTGACAATGACATCCACTTTGCCTTTC
TCTCCACAGGTGTCCACTCCCAGGTCCAAGTTTAAACTGCGGCCGCCACCATGGTCTCTGCTGCCAGAAG
CAGACTGACCCGGGCCACCCGGCAGGAAATGCTGTTCCTGGCTCTGCTGCTGCTGCCTGTGGTGGTGGCC
TTTGCCAGAGCCGAGGCCGAGGAAGATGGCGATCTGCAGTGCCTGTGCGTGAAAACCACCTCCCAGGTCC
GGCCCAGACACATCACCAGCCTGGAAGTGATCAAGGCCGGACCCCACTGTCCTACAGCCCAGCTGATCGC
CACCCTGAAGAACGGCCGGAAGATCTGCCTGGATCTGCAGGCCCTGCTGTACAAGAAGATCATCAAAGAG
CACCTGGAATCTGGCGCGCC
Features (pLannotate 1.2.2; 19 found; start..end, strand, type, name):
    713..768     +  polyA_signal   β-globin poly(A) signal: rabbit β-globin polyadenylation signal (Gil and Proudfoot, 1987)
   1282..2963    -  rep_origin     oriP (fragment): Epstein-Barr virus oriP replication origin (Yates et al., 2000)
   3090..3194    +  promoter       AmpR promoter: bla
   3195..4055    +  CDS            AmpR: β-lactamase; bla; confers resistance to ampicillin, carbenicillin, and related antibiotics
   4226..4814    +  rep_origin     ori: high-copy-number ColE1/pMB1/pBR322/pUC origin of replication
   4997..5089    +  CDS            lacI (fragment): lac repressor; lacI; The lac repressor binds to the lac operator to inhibit transcription in E. coli. This inhibition can be relieved by adding lactose or isopropyl-β-D-thiogalactopyranoside (IPTG).
   5102..5123    +  protein_bind   CAP binding site: CAP binding activates transcription in the presence of cAMP. E. coli catabolite activator protein
   5138..5168    +  promoter       lac promoter: promoter for the E. coli lac operon
   5176..5192    +  protein_bind   lac operator: The lac repressor binds to the lac operator to inhibit transcription in E. coli. This inhibition can be relieved by adding lactose or isopropyl-β-D-thiogalactopyranoside (IPTG). lac repressor encoded by lacI
   5262..5278    +  promoter       tet promoter (fragment): E. coli promoter for tetracycline efflux protein gene
   5288..5313    -  CDS            bla(M) (fragment): β-lactamase lacking the signal sequence; bla(M); allows cytosolic expression of β-lactamase
   5487..5866    +  enhancer       CMV enhancer: human cytomegalovirus immediate early enhancer
   5868..6067    +  promoter       CMV promoter: human cytomegalovirus (CMV) immediate early promoter
   6135..6173    +  misc_feature   Ad SA (fragment): adenovirus major late transcript splice acceptor (Friedrich and Soriano, 1991)
   6206..6415    -  CDS            PTP (fragment): TERM_ADE02 - Experimental evidence at protein level: Swiss-Prot protein existence level 1. Protein covalently bound to the viral DNA that acts as a primer for viral genomic replication by DNA strand displacement. Assembles on the viral origin of replication in an initiation complex with viral polymerase, DBP, host NFIA and host POU2F1/OCT1. During initiation, the polymerase covalently couples the first dCTP with Ser- 580 of pTP. The terminal protein stimulates the template activity over 20 fold compared to protein-free templates. Neo-synthesized viral genomes are linked to two preterminal prot
   6446..6535    +  intron         chimeric intron (fragment): chimera between introns from adenovirus and immunoglobulin heavy chain genes
   6554..6600    +  CDS            IgH signal sequence (fragment): signal sequence from the mouse immunoglobulin heavy chain variable region
   6631..6942    +  CDS            PF4V1: PF4V_HUMAN - Also known as CXCL4V1, SCYB4V1. Experimental evidence at protein level: Swiss-Prot protein existence level 1. Inhibitor of angiogenesis. Inhibitor of endothelial cell chemotaxis (in vitro). From Homo sapiens (Human).
   6943..553     +  CDS            Cd4 (fragment) (across the origin): CD4_RAT - Experimental evidence at protein level: Swiss-Prot protein existence level 1. Integral membrane glycoprotein that plays an essential role in the immune response and serves multiple functions in responses against both external and internal offenses. In T-cells, functions primarily as a coreceptor for MHC class II molecule:peptide complex. The antigens presented by class II peptides are derived from extracellular proteins while class I peptides are derived from cytosolic proteins. Interacts simultaneously with the T-cell receptor (TCR) and the MHC class II presented by antigen presenti
