[The description below was written by a language model from this plasmid's Addgene catalogue record and pLannotate feature annotations shown in this document.]
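Description:
PF4V1-bio-His is a mammalian expression plasmid built on the pTT3 backbone for producing a soluble, tagged recombinant form of human platelet factor 4 variant (PF4V1, also called CXCL4L1). In bacteria it is maintained through a high-copy ColE1/pUC-type origin and selected with ampicillin via the β-lactamase gene. The backbone also carries a fragment of the Epstein-Barr virus oriP, an element that supports episomal maintenance in cells supplying EBNA1 and is typically exploited for high-yield transient expression. Residual lac regulatory elements and small fragments of other bacterial genes appear to be backbone remnants with no stated role.

The expression cassette is driven by the CMV immediate-early enhancer and promoter. These are followed by adenovirus-derived leader and splice sequences and a chimeric intron fragment, elements commonly included to improve transcript processing and translation. The annotation software's "PTP" coding fragment on the opposite strand probably reflects this adenoviral leader region rather than an intended gene. The chemically synthesised PF4V1 coding sequence of about 330 bp sits between retained NotI and AscI sites. It is fused in frame at its C-terminus to domains 3 and 4 of rat CD4, an enzymatic biotinylation sequence, a linker and a His tag, and transcription ends at a rabbit β-globin polyadenylation signal. The biotinylation sequence and His tag are recorded in the catalogue fields but are not annotated separately in the feature table. A short fragment resembling a mouse immunoglobulin heavy chain signal sequence is annotated just upstream of the insert, though the record does not explain its function.

The rat CD4 domains provide a common antibody-recognisable tag, the biotinylation site allows oriented capture on streptavidin surfaces, and the His tag allows affinity purification. The associated publication describes a human platelet receptor protein microarray used to screen for extracellular receptor–ligand interactions.
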