Addgene plasmid #52073: PF4V1-bio-His
Purpose: Expresses full-length Platelet factor 4 variant precursor ectodomain in mammalian cells. C-terminal rat Cd4d3+4 tag, biotinylation sequence and His tag.
Depositing lab: Gavin Wright. Depositing organization: Wellcome Sanger Institute. Publication: A human platelet receptor protein microarray identifies FcepsilonR1alpha as an activating PEAR1 ligand. Sun Y, Vandenbriele C, Kauskot A, Verhamme P, Hoylaerts MF, Wright GJ. Mol Cell Proteomics. 2015 Feb 23. pii: mcp.M114.046946. 10.1074/mcp.M114.046946 PubMed 25713122.
Backbone
  Vector backbone: pTT3
  Backbone manufacturer: Yves Durocher, NRC
  Backbone size w/o insert (bp): 6618
  Total vector size (bp): 6950
  Modifications to backbone: Rat CD4 d3+4, enzymatic biotinylation sequence, linker and His tag (CD4d3+4-BioLHis).
  Vector type: Mammalian Expression
Growth in bacteria
  Bacterial resistance: Ampicillin, 100 μg/mL
  Growth temperature: 37°C
  Growth strain: Top10
  Copy number: High Copy
Gene/Insert
  Gene/Insert name: PF4V1 (alt name: Platelet factor 4 variant precursor)
  Species: H. sapiens (human)
  Insert size (bp): 332
  Entrez Gene: PF4V1 (a.k.a. CXCL4L1, CXCL4V1, PF4-ALT, PF4A, SCYB4V1)
  Promoter: CMV
  Tag / fusion protein: rat CD4 d3+4 (C terminal on backbone); enzymatic biotinylation sequence (C terminal on backbone); His tag (C terminal on backbone)
  Cloning method: Restriction Enzyme; 5′ cloning site NotI (not destroyed); 3′ cloning site AscI (not destroyed)
  Sequencing primers: 5′ CMV-fwd
Resource information
  A portion of this plasmid was derived from a plasmid made by: Insert was chemically synthesised.
Terms and licenses: Academic/Nonprofit Terms; Industry Terms: Not Available to Industry
Depositor comments: Article ref 135
How to cite: PF4V1-bio-His was a gift from Gavin Wright (Addgene plasmid # 52073 ; http://n2t.net/addgene:52073 ; RRID:Addgene_52073)
