>Addgene plasmid #52073 | PF4V1-bio-His | addgene partial sequence | sequence record 94581 | pMT2-F 5'-TTGCCTTTCTCTCCACAGGT-3'
ACTGCGGCCGCCACCATGGTCTCTGCTGCCAGAAGCAGACTGACCCGGGCCACCCGGCAGGAAATGCTGT
TCCTGGCTCTGCTGCTGCTGCCTGTGGTGGTGGCCTTTGCCAGAGCCGAGGCCGAGGAAGATGGCGATCT
GCAGTGCCTGTGCGTGAAAACCACCTCCCAGGTCCGGCCCAGACACATCACCAGCCTGGAAGTGATCAAG
GCCGGACCCCACTGTCCTACAGCCCAGCTGATCGCCACCCTGAAGAACGGCCGGAAGATCTGCCTGGATC
TGCAGGCCCTGCTGTACAAGAAGATCATCAAAGAGCACCTGGAATCTGGCGCGCCGTCGACCTCCATCAC
GGCCTATAAGAGTGAGGGGGAGTCAGCGGAGTTCTCCTTCCCACTCAACCTTGGAGAGGAAAGCCTGCAG
GGAGAGTTGAGATGGAAGGCAGAGAAGGCTCCTTCTTCCCAGTCCTGGATCACCTTCTCCCTAAAGAACC
AAAAGGTGTCTGTGCAGAAGTCTACTAGCAACCCCAAGTTCCAGCTGTCCGAAACGCTCCCACTCACCCT
TCAGATACCCCAGGTCTCCCTTCAGTTTGCTGGTTCTGGCAACCTGACCCTGACTCTGGACAGAGGGATA
CTGTATCAGGAAGTGAACCTGGTGGTGATGAAAGTGACTCAGCCCGACAGCAACACTTTGACCTGTGAGG
TGATGGGACCCACCTCACCCAAGATGAGACTGATCTTGAAGCAGGAGAATCAGGAGGCCAGGGTCTCCAG
GCAGGAGAAAGTGATTCAAGTGCAGGCCCCTGAAGCAGGGGTGTGGCAATGTCTACTGAGTGAA
