>Addgene plasmid #52073 | PF4V1-bio-His | addgene partial sequence | sequence record 94799 | rb_glob_PA_term-R 5'-CCCATATGTCCTTCCGAGTG-3'
ATAAATTTCCTTTATTAGCCAGAGGTCGAGGTCGGGGGATCCTTAATTAATCACGTGTCTAGACTCAATG
GTGGTGATGGTGGTGGGGGCCCAGAGGGGCCAGAGGAGGCAGGTTCCTGTCCCTGTGGTTCCACAGCATC
TTCTGGGCGTCCAGGATGTGGTGCAGGCTGCCGGAATTCAACCCTTTGGATAAAACCTGGATCTTGGAGT
CCATCTTGACCTCTTCACCTTCACTCAGTAGACATTGCCACACCCCTGCTTCAGGGGCCTGCACTTGAAT
CACTTTCTCCTGCCTGGAGACCCTGGCCTCCTGATTCTCCTGCTTCAAGATCAGTCTCATCTTGGGTGAG
GTGGGTCCCATCACCTCACAGGTCAAAGTGTTGCTGTCGGGCTGAGTCACTTTCATCACCACCAGGTTCA
CTTCCTGATACAGTATCCCTCTGTCCAGAGTCAGGGTCAGGTTGCCAGAACCAGCAAACTGAAGGGAGAC
CTGGGGTATCTGAAGGGTGAGTGGGAGCGTTTCGGACAGCTGGAACTTGGGGTTGCTAGTAGACTTCTGC
ACAGACACCTTTTGGTTCTTTAGGGAGAAGGTGATCCAGGACTGGGAAGAAGGAGCCTTCTCTGCCTTCC
ATCTCAACTCTCCCTGCAGGCTTTCCTCTCCAAGGTTGAGTGGGAAGGAGAACTCCGCTGACTCCCCCTC
ACTCTTATAGGCCGTGATGGAGGTCGACGGCGCGCCAGATTCCAGGTGCTCTTTGATGATCTTCTTGTAC
AGCAGGGCCTGCAGATCCAGGCAGATCTTCCGGCCGTTCTTCAGGGTGGCGATCAGCTGGGCTGTAGGAC
AGTGGG
